>Addgene plasmid #62345 | pBSKΔB-CAG-MCP-tdiRFP670-IRES-Neo | depositor full sequence | sequence record 107710 | pBSKΔB-CAG-MCP-tdiRFP670-IRES-Neo sequence 9280 bps
CTAAATTGTAAGCGTTAATATTTTGTTAAAATTCGCGTTAAATTTTTGTTAAATCAGCTCATTTTTTAAC
CAATAGGCCGAAATCGGCAAAATCCCTTATAAATCAAAAGAATAGACCGAGATAGGGT
[37 nt withheld, positions 129-165]
AAAGAACGTGGACTCCAACGTCAAAGG
[49 nt withheld, positions 193-241]
T
[91 nt withheld, positions 243-333]
G
[124 nt withheld, positions 335-458]
CCCATTCGCCATTCAGGCTGCGCAACTGTTGGGAAGGGCGATCGGTGCGGGCCTCTTCGCTATTACGCCA
GCTGGCGAAAGGGGGATGTGCTGCAAGGCGATTAAGTTGGGTAACGCCAGGGTTTTCCCAGTCACGACGT
TGTAAAACGACGGCCAGTGAGCGCGCGTAATACGACTCACTATAGGGCGAATTGGGTACCGGGCCCCCCC
TCGAGGTCGACGAGACGGGTATACAGACATGATAAGATACATTGATGAGTTTGGACAAACCACAACTAGA
ATGCACTCGACGCGTTAAGATACATTGATGAGTTTGGACAAACCACAACTAGAATGCAGTGAAAAAAATG
CTTTATTTGTGAAATTTGTGATGCTATTGCTTTATTTGTAACCATTATAAGCTGCAATAAACAAGTTAAC
AACAACAATTGCATTCATTTTATGTTTCAGGTTCAGGGGGAGGTGTGGGAGGTTTTTTAAAGCAAGTAAA
ACCTCTACAAATGTGGTATGGCTGATTATGATCAGTTATCTAGAGAATTGATCCCCTCAGAAGAACTCGT
CAAGAAGGCGATAGAAGGCGATGCGCTGCGAATCGGGAGCGGCGATACCGTAAAGCACGAGGAAGCGGTC
AGCCCATTCGCCGCCAAGCTCTTCAGCAATATCACGGGTAGCCAACGCTATGTCCTGATAGCGGTCCGCC
ACACCCAGCCGGCCACAGTCGATGAATCCAGAAAAGCGGCCATTTTCCACCATGATATTCGGCAAGCAGG
CATCGCCATGGGTCACGACGAGATCATCGCCGTCGGGCATGCGCGCCTTGAGCCTGGCGAACAGTTCGGC
TGGCGCGAGCCCCTGATGCTCTTCGTCCAGATCATCCTGATCGACAAGACCGGCTTCCATCCGAGTACGT
GCTCGCTCGATGCGATGTTTCGCTTGGTGGTCGAATGGGCAGGTAGCCGGATCAAGCGTATGCAGCCGCC
GCATTGCATCAGCCATGATGGATACTTTCTCGGCAGGAGCAAGGTGAGATGACAGGAGATCCTGCCCCGG
CACTTCGCCCAATAGCAGCCAGTCCCTTCCCGCTTCAGTGACAACGTCGAGCACAGCTGCGCAAGGAACG
CCCGTCGTGGCCAGCCACGATAGCCGCGCTGCCTCGTCCTGCAGTTCATTCAGGGCACCGGACAGGTCGG
TCTTGACAAAAAGAACCGGGCGCCCCTGCGCTGACAGCCGGAACACGGCGGCATCAGAGCAGCCGATTGT
CTGTTGTGCCCAGTCATAGCCGAATAGCCTCTCCACCCAAGCGGCCGGAGAACCTGCGTGCAATCCATCT
TGTTCAATGGCCGATCCCATATTGGCTGCAGGAATTATCCCGGGTTGTGGCAAGCTTATCATCGTGTTTT
TCAAAGGAAAACCACGTCCCCGTGGTTCGGGGGGCCTAGACGTTTTTTTAACCTCGACTAAACACATGTA
AAGCATGTGCACCGAGGCCCCAGATCAGATCCCATACAATGGGGTACCTTCTGGGCATCCTTCAGCCCCT
TGTTGAATACGCTTGAGGAGAGCCATTTGACTCTTTCCACAACTATCCAACTCACAACGTGGCACTGGGG
TTGTGCCGCCTTTGCAGGTGTATCTTATACACGTGGCTTTTGGCCGCAGAGGCACCTGTCGCCAGGTGGG
GGGTTCCGCTGCCTGCAAAGGGTCGCTACAGACGTTGTTTGTCTTCAAGAAGCTTCCAGAGGAACTGCTT
CCTTCACGACATTCAACAGACCTTGCATTCCTTTGGCGAGAGGGGAAAGACCCCTAGGAATGCTCGTCAA
GAAGACAGGGCCAGGTTTCCGGGCCCTCACATTGCCAAAAGACGGCAATATGGTGGAAAATAACATATAG
ACAAACGCACACCGGCCTTATTCCAAGCGGCTTCGGCCAGTAACGTTAGGGGGGGGGGAGGGAAAAGGGG
GGGGGGGAGAGGGGCGGAATTGGCCGCCCTAGATGCATGCTCGACCTGCAGTTGGACCTGGGAGTGGACA
CCTGTGGAGAGAAAGGCAAAGTGGATGTCATTGTCACTCAAGTGTATGGCCAGATCTCAAGCCTGCCACA
CCTCAAGCTTGACAACAAAAAGATTGTCTTTTCTGACCAGATGGACGCGGCCACCCTCAAAGGCATCACC
GCGGGCCAGGTGAATATCAAATCCTCCTCGTTTTTGGAAACTGACAATCTTAGCGCAGAAGTCATGCCCG
CTTTTGAGAGGGAGTACTCACCCCAACAGCTGGCCCTCGCAGACAGCGAATTAATTCCAGCACACTGGAT
CAGTTATCTATGCGGCCGCTCATTAATTAACCTCGAGTTTAAACGCGGATCCGCGCTGATGGTGAGCGGC
AGTAAAATGAAGAGACAAAAAATCGGCGAACATTTCGGCGGCCACTCGCTGTGCCATTGGTACTGCTCTA
GGTTCGTAATGATGGCAAATTATTAGGCCCCATAGTGTTCCATCGATTATTATGCTCAGGGACATACTTG
CGCTGACCCCCATATTTCGCAGAAACTCTAAATGACAAGGGCTGATAGATCGGAGGTGAGCGAAAGACAG
ATCCAGCGCAGCTCCAGAGGCGTCGTGTTCTGGAACGATCCTGCTACTAATACCGCGGGAGTCCGATACC
ACGCGGATGGCATTCTTGAGGTACAAAAGCCTTGCCTGCTGGGGTACTAGAGATGCGGGGAAATGCTGCC
CCAGAAAAGACTCCAGGTCGGATCGCTTGGCCTCCCCTATTACCATACCAGAGCCATCGTCGGCGAATCT
GTAGAGCATTACCCTATGATAACCCAGCATTGCCTGAAGATACCTGGGAACACGAGCGGCCATTTCTTCC
AGCGATTTCAGCTCCTTAGTGCGGGCGATAATTTGTCTGGTCAGGCGAAGGGGGTTGTCTGCTTGCTCAG
CGGCGGCCGGTTCAAACTCAATTATACTGGTTCCGTCATGCCGGTGAAGGCTTATGTCGAAAGTACGGCC
TGTCAGTCCATCTCTCCACCCAAAGATGAGAGCAGGGCGTTTGGGATCGCTTGATTGCGCCAGTGCGTTC
CTAAGTGCGTGAGCCTCGGTTTCTCCGAAATAATCGGCTAAGAGTTCGCCGACACGGGGCGTTTCACGGC
CAAAGAAGGCACCCGCATTTTCGGTAATTCGAGTAATCCTGACTGCCTGGGCATCGCAGGCCAGCAAACA
CCCACATGGCTGGATAGAGCCAGGAATGTGTATCGGCTCTCGGTCACAACTGGTCAGGTCCACTTTTCTG
GCCATGGCCATGTTATTATCTTCTGATGAAGCAGTCCCACTACTGCCAGAACCTGTCGAGCCAGTCCCGT
GGCCGCGCTGATGGTGAGCGGCAGTAAAATGAAGAGACAAAAAATCGGCGAACATTTCGGCGGCCACTCG
CTGTGCCATTGGTACTGCTCTAGGTTCGTAATGATGGCAAATTATTAGGCCCCATAGTGTTCCATCGATT
ATTATGCTCAGGGACATACTTGCGCTGACCCCCATATTTCGCAGAAACTCTAAATGACAAGGGCTGATAG
ATCGGAGGTGAGCGAAAGACAGATCCAGCGCAGCTCCAGAGGCGTCGTGTTCTGGAACGATCCTGCTACT
AATACCGCGGGAGTCCGATACCACGCGGATGGCATTCTTGAGGTACAAAAGCCTTGCCTGCTGGGGTACT
AGAGATGCGGGGAAATGCTGCCCCAGAAAAGACTCCAGGTCGGATCGCTTGGCCTCCCCTATTACCATAC
CAGAGCCATCGTCGGCGAATCTGTAGAGCATTACCCTATGATAACCCAGCATTGCCTGAAGATACCTGGG
AACACGAGCGGCCATTTCTTCCAGCGATTTCAGCTCCTTAGTGCGGGCGATAATTTGTCTGGTCAGGCGA
AGGGGGTTGTCTGCTTGCTCAGCGGCGGCCGGTTCAAACTCAATTATACTGGTTCCGTCATGCCGGTGAA
GGCTTATGTCGAAAGTACGGCCTGTCAGTCCATCTCTCCACCCAAAGATGAGAGCAGGGCGTTTGGGATC
GCTTGATTGCGCCAGTGCGTTCCTAAGTGCGTGAGCCTCGGTTTCTCCGAAATAATCGGCTAAGAGTTCG
CCGACACGGGGCGTTTCACGGCCAAAGAAGGCACCCGCATTTTCGGTAATTCGAGTAATCCTGACTGCCT
GGGCATCGCAGGCCAGCAAACACCCACATGGCTGGATAGAGCCAGGAATGTGTATCGGCTCTCGGTCACA
ACTGGTCAGGTCCACTTTTCTGGCCATGAATTCACCGGTCTGAGTAAAGTTAGAAGCCATGGCGTAGATG
CCGGAGTTTGCTGCGATTGCTGAGGGAATCGGGTTTCCATCTTTTAGGAGACCTTGCATTGCCTTAACAA
TAAGCTCGCAGTCGGAATTCGTGGCGAAAATTGGAATGGTTAGTTCCATATTTAAGTACGAACGCCAGGC
GCCTTTAGGCACCTCGACTTTGATGGTGTATTTGCGATTCTGCGCAGAGCTCTGACGAACGCTACAGGTT
ACTTTGTAAGCCTGTGAACGCGAGTTAGAGCTGATCCATTCAGCGATCCCGTTAGCGAAGTTGCTTGGGG
CGACAGTCACGTCGCCAGTTCCGCCATTGTCGACGAGAACGAACTGAGTAAAGTTAGAAGCCATTTTAAC
GGCTAGCATATGGCGGCCTTCGATGGCGTAGTCGGGCACGTCGTAGGGGTAGCCAACTTTTCTTTTCTTT
TTTGGGCCCATGATATCGCTAGCGACGATCCGAGGTCGATACCAAGCTTGGGTCTCCCTATAGTGAGTCG
TATTAATTTCGATAAGCCAGTAAGCAGTGGGTTCTCTAGTTAGCCAGAGAGCTCTTTGCCAAAATGATGA
GACAGCACAACAACCAGCACGTTGCCCAGGAGCTGTAGGAAAAAGAAGAAGGCATGAACATGGTTAGCAG
AGGCTCTAGAGCCGCCGGTCACACGCCAGAAGCCGAACCCCGCCCTGCCCCGTCCCCCCCGAAGGCAGCC
GTCCCCCTGCGGCAGCCCCGAGGCTGGAGATGGAGAAGGGGACGGCGGCGCGGCGACGCACGAAGGCCCT
CCCCGCCCATTTCCTTCCTGCCGGCGCCGCACCGCTTCGCCCGCGCCCGCTAGAGGGGGTGCGGCGGCGC
CTCCCAGATTTCGGCTCCGCCAGATTTGGGACAAAGGAAGTCCCTGCGCCCTCTCGCACGATTACCATAA
AAGGCAATGGCTGCGGCTCGCCGCGCCTCGACAGCCGCCGGCGCTCCGGGGCCGCCGCGCCCCTCCCCCG
AGCCCTCCCCGGCCCGAGGCGGCCCCGCCCCGCCCGGCACCCCCACCTGCCGCCACCCCCCGCCCGGCAC
GGCGAGCCCCGCGCCACGCCCCGCACGGAGCCCCGCACCCGAAGCCGGGCCGTGCTCAGCAACTCGGGGA
GGGGGGTGCAGGGGGGGGTTACAGCCCGACCGCCGCGCCCACACCCCCTGCTCACCCCCCCACGCACACA
CCCCGCACGCAGCCTTTGTTCCCCTCGCAGCCCCCCCGCACCGCGGGGCACCGCCCCCGGCCGCGCTCCC
CTCGCGCACACGCGGAGCGCACAAAGCCCCGCGCCGCGCCCGCAGCGCTCACAGCCGCCGGGCAGCGCGG
GCCGCACGCGGCGCTCCCCACGCACACACACACGCACGCACCCCCCGAGCCGCTCCCCCCCGCACAAAGG
GCCCTCCCGGAGCCCTTTAAGGCTTTCACGCAGCCACAGAAAAGAAACGAGCCGTCATTAAACCAAGCGC
TAATTACAGCCCGGAGGAGAAGGGCCGTCCCGCCCGCTCACCTGTGGGAGTAACGCGGTCAGTCAGAGCC
GGGGCGGGCGGCGCGAGGCGGCGCGGAGCGGGGCACGGGGCGAAGGCAACGCAGCGACTCCCGCCCGCCG
CGCGCTTCGCTTTTTATAGGGCCGCCGCCGCCGCCGCCTCGCCATAAAAGGAAACTTTCGGAGCGCGCCG
CTCTGATTGGCTGCCGCCGCACCTCTCCGCCTCGCCCCGCCCCGCCCCTCGCCCCGCCCCGCCCCGCCTG
GCGCGCGCCCCCCCCCCCCCCGCCCCCATCGCTGCACAAAATAATTAAAAAATAAATAAATACAAAATTG
GGGGTGGGGAGGGGGGGGAGATGGGGAGAGTGAAGCAGAACGTGGGGCTCACCTCGACCCATGGTAATAG
CGATGACTAATACGTAGATGTACTGCCAAGTAGGAAAGTCCCATAAGGTCATGTACTGGGCATAATGCCA
GGCGGGCCATTTACCGTCATTGACGTCAATAGGGGGCGTACTTGGCATATGATACACTTGATGTACTGCC
AAGTGGGCAGTTTACCGTAAATACTCCACCCATTGACGTCAATGGAAAGTCCCTATTGGCGTTACTATGG
GAACATACGTCATTATTGACGTCAATGGGCGGGGGTCGTTGGGCGGTCAGCCAGGCGGGCCATTTACCGT
AAGTTATGTAACGCGGAACTCCATATATGGGCTATGAACTAATGACCCCGTAATTGATTACTATTAATAC
GTCTCACTAGTTCTAGAGCGGCCGCCACCGCGGTGGAGCTCCAGCTTTTGTTCCCTTTAGTGAGGGTTAA
TTGCGCGCTTGGCGTAATCATGGTCATAGCTGTTTCCTGTGTGAAATTGTTATCCGCTCACAATTCCACA
CAACATACGAGCCGGAAGCATAAAGTGTAAAGCCTGGGGTGCCTAATGAGTGAGCTAACTCACATTAATT
GCGTTGCGCTCACTGCCCGCTTTCCAGTCGGGAAACCTGTCGTGCCAGCTGCATTAATGAATCGGCCAAC
GCGCGGGGAGAGGCGGTTTGCGTATTGGGCGCTCTTCCGCTTCCTCGCTCACTGACTCGCTGCGCTCGGT
CGTTCGGCTGCGGCGAGCGGTATCAGCTCACTCAAAGGCGGTAATACGGTTATCCACAGAATCAGGGGAT
AACGCAGGAAAGAACATGTGAGCAAAAGGCCAGCAAAAGGCCAGGAACCGTAAAAAGGCCGCGTTGCTGG
CGTTTTTCCATAGGCTCCGCCCCCCTGACGAGCATCACAAAAATCGACGCTCAAGTCAGAGGTGGCGAAA
CCCGACAGGACTATAAAGATACCAGGCGTTTCCCCCTGGAAGCTCCCTCGTGCGCTCTCCTGTTCCGACC
CTGCCGCTTACCGGATACCTGTCCGCCTTTCTCCCTTCGGGAAGCGTGGCGCTTTCTCATAGCTCACGCT
GTAGGTATCTCAGTTCGGTGTAGGTCGTTCGCTCCAAGCTGGGCTGTGTGCACGAACCCCCCGTTCAGCC
CGACCGCTGCGCCTTATCCGGTAACTATCGTCTTGAGTCCAACCCGGTAAGACACGACTTATCGCCACTG
GCAGCAGCCACTGGTAACAGGATTAGCAGAGCGAGGTATGTAGGCGGTGCTACAGAGTTCTTGAAGTGGT
GGCCTAACTACGGCTACACTAGAAGGACAGTATTTGGTATCTGCGCTCTGCTGAAGCCAGTTACCTTCGG
AAAAAGAGTTGGTAGCTCTTGATCCGGCAAACAAACCACCGCTGGTAGCGGTGGTTTTTTTGTTTGCAAG
CAGCAGATTACGCGCAGAAAAAAAGGATCTCAAGAAGATCCTTTGATCTTTTCTACGGGGTCTGACGCTC
AGTGGAACGAAAACTCACGTTAAGGGATTTTGGTCATGAGATTATCAAAAAGGATCTTCACCTAGATCCT
TTTAAATTAAAAATGAAGTTTTAAATCAATCTAAAGTATATATGAGTAAACTTGGTCTGACAGTTACCAA
TGCTTAATCAGTGAGGCACCTATCTCAGCGATCTGTCTATTTCGTTCATCCATAGTTGCCTGACTCCCCG
TCGTGTAGATAACTACGATACGGGAGGGCTTACCATCTGGCCCCAGTGCTGCAATGATACCGCGGCTGCC
ACGCTCACCGGCTCCAGATTTATCAGCAATAAACCAGCCAGCCGGAAGGGCCGAGCGCAGAAGTGGTCCT
GCAACTTTATCCGCCTCCATCCAGTCTATTAATTGTTGCCGGGAAGCTAGAGTAAGTAGTTCGCCAGTTA
ATAGTTTGCGCAACGTTGTTGCCATTGCTACAGGCATCGTGGTGTCACGCTCGTCGTTTGGTATGGCTTC
ATTCAGCTCCGGTTCCCAACGATCAAGGCGAGTTACATGATCCCCCATGTTGTGCAAAAAAGCGGTTAGC
TCCTTCGGTCCTCCGATCGTTGTCAGAAGTAAGTTGGCCGCAGTGTTATCACTCATGGTTATGGCAGCAC
TGCATAATTCTCTTACTGTCATGCCATCCGTAAGATGCTTTTCTGTGACTGGTGAGTACTCAACCAAGTC
ATTCTGAGAATAGTGTATGCGGCGACCGAGTTGCTCTTGCCCGGCGTCAATACGGGATAATACCGCGCCA
CATAGCAGAACTTTAAAAGTGCTCATCATTGGAAAACGTTCTTCGGGGCGAAAACTCTCAAGGATCTTAC
CGCTGTTGAGATCCAGTTCGATGTAACCCACTCGTGCACCCAACTGATCTTCAGCATCTTTTACTTTCAC
CAGCGTTTCTGGGTGAGCAAAAACAGGAAGGCAAAATGCCGCAAAAAAGGGAATAAGGGCGACACGGAAA
TGTTGAATACTCATACTCTTCCTTTTTCAATATTATTGAAGCATTTATCAGGGTTATTGTCTCATGAGCG
GATACATATTTGAATGTATTTAGAAAAATAAACAAATAGGGGTTCCGCGCACATTTCCCCGAAAAGTGCC
AC
Features (pLannotate 1.2.2; 29 found; start..end, strand, type, name):
     30..458     -  rep_origin     f1 ori (sequence partly withheld): f1 bacteriophage origin of replication; arrow indicates direction of (+) strand synthesis
    463..618     -  CDS            lacZα (fragment): LacZα fragment of β-galactosidase; lacZ fragment
    626..644     +  promoter       T7 promoter: promoter for bacteriophage T7 RNA polymerase
    653..680     -  misc_feature   MCS (fragment): pBluescript multiple cloning site
    692..743     -  polyA_signal   SV40 poly(A) signal (fragment): SV40 polyadenylation signal
    754..875     -  polyA_signal   SV40 poly(A) signal: SV40 polyadenylation signal
    898..982     -  CDS            large T antigen (fragment): large T antigen from SV40 (simian virus 40)
   1005..1808    -  CDS            NeoR/KanR: aminoglycoside phosphotransferase from Tn5; aph(3')-II (or nptII); confers resistance to neomycin, kanamycin, and G418 (Geneticin®)
   1844..2306    -  misc_feature   IRES: internal ribosome entry site (IRES) of the encephalomyocarditis virus (EMCV)
   2490..2719    -  intron         chimeric intron: chimera between introns from adenovirus and immunoglobulin heavy chain genes
   2821..3753    -  CDS            iRFP670: iRFP670 is a basic (constitutively fluorescent) near ir fluorescent protein published in 2013, derived from Rhodopseudomonas palustris CGA009. It has low acid sensitivity. It requires the cofactor biliverdin for fluorescence.
   3745..3822    -  CDS            TDsmURFP (fragment): TDsmURFP is a basic (constitutively fluorescent) near ir fluorescent protein published in 2016, derived from Trichodesmium erythraeum IMS101. It requires the cofactor biliverdin for fluorescence.
   3823..4755    -  CDS            iRFP670: iRFP670 is a basic (constitutively fluorescent) near ir fluorescent protein published in 2013, derived from Rhodopseudomonas palustris CGA009. It has low acid sensitivity. It requires the cofactor biliverdin for fluorescence.
   4768..4785    -  CDS            MS2 (fragment): bacteriophage MS2 coat protein binds to a specific stem-loop structure in the viral RNA (Peabody, 1993)
   4792..5142    -  CDS            CAPSD_BPMS2 (fragment): Experimental evidence at protein level: Swiss-Prot protein existence level 1. Acts as a translational repressor of viral replicase synthesis late in infection. This latter function is the result of capsid protein interaction with an RNA hairpin which contains the replicase ribosome-binding site. From Escherichia phage MS2 (Bacteriophage MS2).
   5275..5293    -  promoter       T7 promoter: promoter for bacteriophage T7 RNA polymerase
   5309..5342    -  LTR            5' LTR (truncated) (fragment): truncated 5' long terminal repeat (LTR) from HIV-1
   5391..6399    -  intron         chimeric intron: chimera between introns from chicken β-actin and rabbit β-globin
   6400..6675    -  promoter       chicken β-actin promoter: No description available
   6678..6981    -  enhancer       CMV enhancer: human cytomegalovirus immediate early enhancer
   7043..7079    -  misc_feature   MCS (fragment): pBluescript multiple cloning site
   7092..7110    -  promoter       T3 promoter: promoter for bacteriophage T3 RNA polymerase
   7155..7171    -  protein_bind   lac operator: The lac repressor binds to the lac operator to inhibit transcription in E. coli. This inhibition can be relieved by adding lactose or isopropyl-β-D-thiogalactopyranoside (IPTG). lac repressor encoded by lacI
   7179..7209    -  promoter       lac promoter: promoter for the E. coli lac operon
   7224..7245    -  protein_bind   CAP binding site: CAP binding activates transcription in the presence of cAMP. E. coli catabolite activator protein
   7258..7350    -  CDS            lacI (fragment): lac repressor; lacI; The lac repressor binds to the lac operator to inhibit transcription in E. coli. This inhibition can be relieved by adding lactose or isopropyl-β-D-thiogalactopyranoside (IPTG).
   7533..8121    -  rep_origin     ori: high-copy-number ColE1/pMB1/pBR322/pUC origin of replication
   8292..9152    -  CDS            AmpR: β-lactamase; bla; confers resistance to ampicillin, carbenicillin, and related antibiotics
   9153..9257    -  promoter       AmpR promoter: bla
