[The description below was written by a language model from this plasmid's Addgene catalogue record and pLannotate feature annotations shown in this document.]
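Description:
pBSKΔB-CAG-MCP-tdiRFP670-IRES-Neo is a 9,280 bp mammalian expression plasmid built on a modified pBluescript II SK(+) backbone. It is maintained in E. coli at high copy through the ColE1/pUC-type origin and selected with ampicillin via the β-lactamase gene. The backbone also retains the f1 phage origin, remnants of the lacZα/lac promoter region and multiple cloning site, and flanking T7 and T3 promoters.

The payload is a single bicistronic transcription unit driven by the CAG promoter, annotated here as the CMV enhancer, chicken β-actin promoter and chicken β-actin/rabbit β-globin chimeric intron. The first cistron encodes the bacteriophage MS2 coat protein (MCP) fused to two tandem copies of the near-infrared fluorescent protein iRFP670 joined by a short linker (the software matches this linker to a fragment of another tandem fluorescent protein). iRFP670 needs biliverdin as its chromophore. According to the catalogue entry, the fusion carries an N-terminal SV40 nuclear localisation signal and an HA epitope tag, although neither is annotated separately in the feature table. Downstream lie a second chimeric intron and an EMCV IRES that directs translation of the Tn5 neomycin phosphotransferase gene from the same mRNA, followed by SV40 polyadenylation signals. Linking the marker to the reporter transcript means that G418-resistant cells should also express the fusion protein.

MCP binds a specific MS2 RNA stem-loop, so this nuclear-targeted fluorescent fusion serves as a probe for RNAs engineered to carry such hairpins. The associated publication concerns simultaneous live imaging of the transcription and nuclear position of specific genes, which is consistent with using the construct to visualise nascent MS2-tagged transcripts in living mammalian cells.
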