Addgene plasmid #62345: pBSKΔB-CAG-MCP-tdiRFP670-IRES-Neo
Purpose: Expresses MCP-tdiRFP670 in mammalian cells
Depositing lab: Hiroshi Ochiai. Depositing organization: Hiroshima University. Publication: Simultaneous live imaging of the transcription and nuclear position of specific genes. Ochiai H, Sugawara T, Yamamoto T. Nucleic Acids Res. 2015 Jun 19. pii: gkv624. 10.1093/nar/gkv624 PubMed 26092696.
Backbone
  Vector backbone: pBlueScript II SK (+)
  Vector type: Mammalian Expression
  Selectable markers: Neomycin (select with G418)
Growth in bacteria
  Bacterial resistance: Ampicillin, 100 μg/mL
  Growth temperature: 37°C
  Growth strain: XL10 Gold
  Copy number: High Copy
Gene/Insert
  Gene/Insert name: MCP-tdiRFP670
  Species: Synthetic
  Promoter: CAG promoter
  Tag / fusion protein: SV40 NLS (N terminal on insert); HA (N terminal on insert)
  Cloning method: Unknown
  Sequencing primers: 5′ M13/pUC Forward; 3′ M13/pUC Reverse
Terms and licenses: Academic/Nonprofit Terms; Industry Terms: Not Available to Industry
How to cite: pBSKΔB-CAG-MCP-tdiRFP670-IRES-Neo was a gift from Hiroshi Ochiai (Addgene plasmid # 62345 ; http://n2t.net/addgene:62345 ; RRID:Addgene_62345)
