>Addgene plasmid #62345 | pBSKΔB-CAG-MCP-tdiRFP670-IRES-Neo | addgene partial sequence | sequence record 109117 | pCAX-F 5'-CAGCTCCTGGGCAACGTGC-3'
ATTTTGGCAAAGAGCTCTCTGGCTAACTAGAGAACCCACTGCTTACTGGCTTATCGAAATTAATACGACT
CACTATAGGGAGACCCAAGCTTGGTATCGACCTCGGATCGTCGCTAGCGATATCATGGGCCCAAAAAAGA
AAAGAAAAGTTGGCTACCCCTACGACGTGCCCGACTACGCCATCGAAGGCCGCCATATGCTAGCCGTTAA
AATGGCTTCTAACTTTACTCAGTTCGTTCTCGTCGACAATGGCGGAACTGGCGACGTGACTGTCGCCCCA
AGCAACTTCGCTAACGGGATCGCTGAATGGATCAGCTCTAACTCGCGTTCACAGGCTTACAAAGTAACCT
GTAGCGTTCGTCAGAGCTCTGCGCAGAATCGCAAATACACCATCAAAGTCGAGGTGCCTAAAGGCGCCTG
GCGTTCGTACTTAAATATGGAACTAACCATTCCAATTTTCGCCACGAATTCCGACTGCGAGCTTATTGTT
AAGGCAATGCAAGGTCTCCTAAAAGATGGAAACCCGATTCCCTCAGCAATCGCAGCAAACTCCGGCATCT
ACGCCATGGCTTCTAACTTTACTCAGACCGGTGAATTCATGGCCAGAAAAGTGGACCTGACCAGTTGTGA
CCGAGAGCCGATACACATTCCTGGCTCTATCCAGCCATGTGGGTGTTTGCTGGCCTGCGATGCCCAGGCA
GTCAGGATTACTCGAATTACCGAAAATGCGGGTGCCTTCTTTGGCCGTGAAACGCCCCGTGTCGGCGAAC
TCTTAGCCGATTATTTCGGAGAAACCGAGGCTCACGCACTTAGGAACGCACTGGCGCAATCAAGCGATCC
CAAACGCCCTGCTCTCATCTTTGGGTGGAGAGATGGACTGACAGGCCGTACTTTCGACATAAGCCTTCAC
CGGCATGACGGAACCAGTATAATTGAGTTTGAACCGGCCGCCGCTGAG
