>Addgene plasmid #62345 | pBSKΔB-CAG-MCP-tdiRFP670-IRES-Neo | addgene partial sequence | sequence record 109124 | IRES-F 5'-TGGCTCTCCTCAAGCGTATT-3'
CCAGAAGGTACCCCATTGTATGGGATCTGATCTGGGGCCTCGGTGCACATGCTTTACATGTGTTTAGTCG
AGGTTAAAAAAACGTCTAGGCCCCCCGAACCACGGGGACGTGGTTTTCCTTTGAAAAACACGATGATAAG
CTTGCCACAACCCGGGATAATTCCTGCAGCCAATATGGGATCGGCCATTGAACAAGATGGATTGCACGCA
GGTTCTCCGGCCGCTTGGGTGGAGAGGCTATTCGGTTATGACTGGGCACAACAGACAATCGGCTGCTCTG
ATGCCGCCGTGTTCCGGCTGTCAGCGCAGGGGCGCCCGGTTCTTTTTGTCAAGACCGACCTGTCCGGTGC
CCTGAATGAACTGCAGGACGAGGCAGCGCGGCTATCGTGGCTGGCCACGACGGGCGTTCCTTGCGCAGCT
GTGCTCGACGTTGTCACTGAAGCGGGAAGGGACTGGCTGCTATTGGGCGAAGTGCCGGGGCAGGATCTCC
TGTCATCTCACCTTGCTCCTGCCGAGAAAGTATCCATCATGGCTGATGCAATGCGGCGGCTGCATACGCT
TGATCCGGCTACCTGCCCATTCGACCACCAAGCGAAACATCGCATCGAGCGAGCACGTACTCGGATGGAA
GCCGGTCTTGTCGATCAGGATGATCTGGACGAAGAGCATCAGGGGCTCGCGCCAGCCGAACTGTTCGCCA
GGCTCAAGGCGCGCATGCCCGACGGCGATGATCTCGTCGTGACCCATGGCGATGCCTGCTTGCCGAATAT
CATGGTGGAAAATGGCCGCTTTTCTGGATTCATCGACTGTGGCCGGCTGGGTGTGGCGGACCGCTATCAG
GACATAGCGTTGGCTACCCGTGATATTGCTGAAGAGCTTGGCGGC
