>Addgene plasmid #62345 | pBSKΔB-CAG-MCP-tdiRFP670-IRES-Neo | addgene partial sequence | sequence record 109128 | synth-int-R 5'-ggagtactcaccccaacagc-3'
CGAATTAATTCCAGCACACTGGATCAGTTATCTATGCGGCCGCTCATTAATTAACCTCGAGTTTAAACGC
GGATCCGCGCTGATGGTGAGCGGCAGTAAAATGAAGAGACAAAAAATCGGCGAACATTTCGGCGGCCACT
CGCTGTGCCATTGGTACTGCTCTAGGTTCGTAATGATGGCAAATTATTAGGCCCCATAGTGTTCCATCGA
TTATTATGCTCAGGGACATACTTGCGCTGACCCCCATATTTCGCAGAAACTCTAAATGACAAGGGCTGAT
AGATCGGAGGTGAGCGAAAGACAGATCCAGCGCAGCTCCAGAGGCGTCGTGTTCTGGAACGATCCTGCTA
CTAATACCGCGGGAGTCCGATACCACGCGGATGGCATTCTTGAGGTACAAAAGCCTTGCCTGCTGGGGTA
CTAGAGATGCGGGGAAATGCTGCCCCAGAAAAGACTCCAGGTCGGATCGCTTGGCCTCCCCTATTACCAT
ACCAGAGCCATCGTCGGCGAATCTGTAGAGCATTACCCTATGATAACCCAGCATTGCCTGAAGATACCTG
GGAACACGAGCGGCCATTTCTTCCAGCGATTTCAGCTCCTTAGTGCGGGCGATAATTTGTCTGGTCAGGC
GAAGGGGGTTGTCTGCTTGCTCAGCGGCGGCCGGTTCAAACTCAATTATACTGGTTCCGTCATGCCGGTG
AAGGCTTATGTCGAAAGTACGGCCTGTCAGTCCATCTCTCCACCCAAAGATGAGAGCAGGGCGTTTGGGA
TCGCTTGATTGCGCCAGTGCGTTCCTAAGTGCGTGAGCCTCGGTTTCTCCGAAATAATCGGCTAAGAGTT
CGCCGACACGGGGCGTTTCACGGCCAAAGAAGGCACCCGCATTTTCGGTAATTCGAGTAATCCTGACTGC
CTGGGCATCGCAGGCCAGCAAACACCCA
